Addgene plasmid #161773: pAAV-Ef1a-fDIO-mCherryP2ACre
Purpose: Flp-Dependent mCherry and Cre expression
Depositing lab: Baoji Xu. Depositing organization: UF Scripps Biomedical Research. Publication: TrkB-expressing paraventricular hypothalamic neurons suppress appetite through multiple neurocircuits. An JJ, Kinney CE, Tan JW, Liao GY, Kremer EJ, Xu B. Nat Commun. 2020 Apr 7;11(1):1729. doi: 10.1038/s41467-020-15537-w. PubMed 32265438.
Backbone
  Vector backbone: AAV
  Backbone manufacturer: Addgene
  Backbone size w/o insert (bp): 5600
  Total vector size (bp): 7411
  Vector type: Mammalian Expression, AAV
Growth in bacteria
  Bacterial resistance: Ampicillin, 100 μg/mL
  Growth temperature: 37°C
  Growth strain: NEB Stable
  Copy number: Low Copy
Gene/Insert
  Gene/Insert name: mCherry-P2A-Cre
  Species: Aequorea victoria, bacteriophage P1
  Insert size (bp): 1805
  Promoter: Ef1a
  Cloning method: Restriction Enzyme; 5′ cloning site ASCI (destroyed during cloning); 3′ cloning site NheI (not destroyed)
  Sequencing primers: 5′ EF1a-F; 3′ WPRE-R
Resource information
  A portion of this plasmid was derived from a plasmid made by: pAAV-Ef1a-fDIO EYFP (Plasmid #55641)
Terms and licenses: Academic/Nonprofit Terms; Industry Terms: Not Available to Industry
How to cite: pAAV-Ef1a-fDIO-mCherryP2ACre was a gift from Baoji Xu (Addgene plasmid # 161773 ; http://n2t.net/addgene:161773 ; RRID:Addgene_161773)
