[The description below was written by a language model from this plasmid's Addgene catalogue record and pLannotate feature annotations shown in this document.]
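Description:
pAAV-Ef1a-fDIO-mCherryP2ACre is an adeno-associated virus transfer plasmid for Flp recombinase-dependent expression of mCherry and Cre in mammalian cells. It was built partly from the related pAAV-Ef1a-fDIO EYFP vector. The plasmid is propagated in bacteria through a ColE1/pUC-type origin and selected with ampicillin via the β-lactamase gene; an f1 origin is also present. The catalogue lists it as low copy and grown in a recombination-deficient strain, which is usual for ITR-containing plasmids. The feature table shows one complete AAV2 inverted terminal repeat downstream of the cassette, while the upstream one is detected only as short fragments. This may reflect the difficulty of sequencing or annotating ITRs rather than a true loss. The sequenced record is 7,393 nt, slightly shorter than the listed 7,411 bp.

The payload is an mCherry-P2A-Cre open reading frame placed in reverse orientation relative to the human EF-1α promoter. It is flanked on each side by annotated minimal FRT sites, with adjacent short sequences that the annotation tool labels as β-globin intron fragments. In the fDIO design these may correspond to a second, heterologous Flp target site, although the record does not say so. Without Flp the coding sequence is antisense and is not translated. Flp-mediated inversion places it in the sense orientation, so EF-1α drives a single transcript that is stabilised by the WPRE and terminated by the hGH polyadenylation signal. The P2A peptide then yields separate mCherry and Cre proteins. The catalogue gives Aequorea victoria as a source species, but the annotation correctly describes mCherry as Discosoma-derived.

The construct converts Flp expression into Cre activity with a red fluorescent marker. This supports intersectional or sequential genetic targeting, and the associated publication used it in mapping hypothalamic neurocircuits.
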