Features (pLannotate 1.2.2; 22 found; start..end, strand, type, name):
      1..1179    +  promoter       EF-1α promoter: strong constitutive promoter for human elongation factor EF-1α
   1186..1203    +  misc_feature   MCS (fragment): pUC18/19 multiple cloning site
   1210..1243    +  protein_bind   FRT (minimal): supports FLP-mediated excision but not integration (Turan and Bode, 2011) FLP recombinase from the Saccharomyces cerevisiae 2μ plasmid
   1244..1293    -  intron         β-globin intron (fragment): internally truncated intron from human β-globin
   1336..2367    -  CDS            Cre: site-specific recombinase Cre is a site-specific recombinase from bacteriophage P1. Recombination occurs at loxP sequences.
   2434..3141    -  CDS            mCherry: mCherry is a basic (constitutively fluorescent) red fluorescent protein published in 2004, derived from Discosoma sp.. It is reported to be a very rapidly-maturing monomer with low acid sensitivity.
   3148..3181    -  protein_bind   FRT (minimal): supports FLP-mediated excision but not integration (Turan and Bode, 2011) FLP recombinase from the Saccharomyces cerevisiae 2μ plasmid
   3182..3232    -  intron         β-globin intron (fragment): internally truncated intron from human β-globin
   3266..3290    +  misc_feature   MCS (fragment): pBluescript multiple cloning site
   3290..3878    +  misc_feature   WPRE: woodchuck hepatitis virus posttranscriptional regulatory element
   3910..4386    +  polyA_signal   hGH poly(A) signal: human growth hormone polyadenylation signal
   4426..4566    +  repeat_region  AAV2 ITR: inverted terminal repeat of adeno-associated virus serotype 2 inverted
   4571..4622    -  misc_feature   bom (fragment): basis of mobility region from pBR322
   4641..5096    +  rep_origin     f1 ori (sequence partly withheld): f1 bacteriophage origin of replication; arrow indicates direction of (+) strand synthesis
   5097..5146    -  misc_feature   bom (fragment): basis of mobility region from pBR322
   5248..5283    -  CDS            rop (fragment): Rop protein, which maintains plasmids at low copy number; rop
   5378..5482    +  promoter       AmpR promoter: bla
   5483..6343    +  CDS            AmpR: β-lactamase; bla; confers resistance to ampicillin, carbenicillin, and related antibiotics
   6514..7102    +  rep_origin     ori: high-copy-number ColE1/pMB1/pBR322/pUC origin of replication
   7175..7202    +  repeat_region  AAV2 ITR (fragment): inverted terminal repeat of adeno-associated virus serotype 2 inverted
   7231..7258    +  repeat_region  AAV2 ITR (fragment): inverted terminal repeat of adeno-associated virus serotype 2 inverted
   7321..7387    +  CDS            small t antigen (fragment): SV40 (simian virus 40) small t antigen
>Addgene plasmid #161773 | pAAV-Ef1a-fDIO-mCherryP2ACre | addgene full sequence | sequence record 317822 | Addgene NGS Result
GGCTCCGGTGCCCGTCAGTGGGCAGAGCGCACATCGCCCACAGTCCCCGAGAAGTTGGGGGGAGGGGTCG
GCAATTGAACCGGTGCCTAGAGAAGGTGGCGCGGGGTAAACTGGGAAAGTGATGTCGTGTACTGGCTCCG
CCTTTTTCCCGAGGGTGGGGGAGAACCGTATATAAGTGCAGTAGTCGCCGTGAACGTTCTTTTTCGCAAC
GGGTTTGCCGCCAGAACACAGGTAAGTGCCGTGTGTGGTTCCCGCGGGCCTGGCCTCTTTACGGGTTATG
GCCCTTGCGTGCCTTGAATTACTTCCACCTGGCTGCAGTACGTGATTCTTGATCCCGAGCTTCGGGTTGG
AAGTGGGTGGGAGAGTTCGAGGCCTTGCGCTTAAGGAGCCCCTTCGCCTCGTGCTTGAGTTGAGGCCTGG
CCTGGGCGCTGGGGCCGCCGCGTGCGAATCTGGTGGCACCTTCGCGCCTGTCTCGCTGCTTTCGATAAGT
CTCTAGCCATTTAAAATTTTTGATGACCTGCTGCGACGCTTTTTTTCTGGCAAGATAGTCTTGTAAATGC
GGGCCAAGATCTGCACACTGGTATTTCGGTTTTTGGGGCCGCGGGCGGCGACGGGGCCCGTGCGTCCCAG
CGCACATGTTCGGCGAGGCGGGGCCTGCGAGCGCGGCCACCGAGAATCGGACGGGGGTAGTCTCAAGCTG
GCCGGCCTGCTCTGGTGCCTGGCCTCGCGCCGCCGTGTATCGCCCCGCCCTGGGCGGCAAGGCTGGCCCG
GTCGGCACCAGTTGCGTGAGCGGAAAGATGGCCGCTTCCCGGCCCTGCTGCAGGGAGCTCAAAATGGAGG
ACGCGGCGCTCGGGAGAGCGGGCGGGTGAGTCACCCACACAAAGGAAAAGGGCCTTTCCGTCCTCAGCCG
TCGCTTCATGTGACTCCACGGAGTACCGGGCGCCGTCCAGGCACCTCGATTAGTTCTCGAGCTTTTGGAG
TACGTCGTCTTTAGGTTGGGGGGAGGGGTTTTATGCGATGGAGTTTCCCCACACTGAGTGGGTGGAGACT
GAAGTTAGGCCAGCTTGGCACTTGATGTAATTCTCCTTGGAATTTGCCCTTTTTGAGTTTGGATCTTGGT
TCATTCTCAAGCCTCAGACAGTGGTTCAAAGTTTTTTTCTTCCATTTCAGGTGTCGTGAGGTACCGGATC
CTCTAGAGTCGACTCCGGAGAAGTTCCTATTCTCTAGAAAGTATAGGAACTTCGCAGAATGGTAGCTGGA
TTGTAGCTGCTATTAGCAATATGAAACCTCTTAGAAGTTCCTATTCTTCAAAAGGTATAGGAACTTCGGC
GCGCCCTAATCGCCATCTTCCAGCAGGCGCACCATTGCCCCTGTTTCACTATCCAGGTTACGGATATAGT
TCATGACAATATTTACATTGGTCCAGCCACCAGCTTGCATGATCTCCGGTATTGAAACTCCAGCGCGGGC
CATATCTCGCGCGGCTCCGACACGGGCACTGTGTCCAGACCAGGCCAGGTATCTCTGACCAGAGTCATCC
TTAGCGCCGTAAATCAATCGATGAGTTGCTTCAAAAATCCCTTCCAGGGCGCGAGTTGATAGCTGGCTGG
TGGCAGATGGCGCGGCAACACCATTTTTTCTGACCCGGCAAAACAGGTAGTTATTCGGATCATCAGCTAC
ACCAGAGACGGAAATCCATCGCTCGACCAGTTTAGTTACCCCCAGGCTAAGTGCCTTCTCTACACCTGCG
GTGCTAACCAGCGTTTTCGTTCTGCCAATATGGATTAACATTCTCCCACCGTCAGTACGTGAGATATCTT
TAACCCTGATCCTGGCAATTTCGGCTATACGTAACAGGGTGTTATAAGCAATCCCCAGAAATGCCAGATT
ACGTATATCCTGGCAGCGATCGCTATTTTCCATGAGTGAACGAACCTGGTCGAAATCAGTGCGTTCGAAC
GCTAGAGCCTGTTTTGCACGTTCACCGGCATCAACGTTTTCTTTTCGGATCCGCCGCATAACCAGTGAAA
CAGCATTGCTGTCACTTGGTCGTGGCAGCCCGGACCGACGATGAAGCATGTTTAGCTGGCCCAAATGTTG
CTGGATAGTTTTTACTGCCAGACCGCGCGCCTGAAGATATAGAAGATAATCGCGAACATCTTCAGGTTCT
GCGGGAAACCATTTCCGGTTATTCAACTTGCACCATGCCGCCCACGACCGGCAAACGGACAGAAGCATTT
TCCAGGTATGCTCAGAAAACGCCTGGCGATCCCTGAACATGTCCATCAGGTTCTTGCGAACCTCATCACT
CGTTGCATCGACCGGTAATGCAGGCAAATTTTGGTGTACGGTCAGTAAATTGGACATAGGGCCGGGATTC
TCCTCCACGTCACCTGCTTGTTTGAGTAGTGAGAAGTTTGTTGCTCCAGATCCCTTGTACAGCTCGTCCA
TGCCGCCGGTGGAGTGGCGGCCCTCGGCGCGTTCGTACTGTTCCACGATGGTGTAGTCCTCGTTGTGGGA
GGTGATGTCCAACTTGATGTTGACGTTGTAGGCGCCGGGCAGCTGCACGGGCTTCTTGGCCTTGTAGGTG
GTCTTGACCTCAGCGTCGTAGTGGCCGCCGTCCTTCAGCTTCAGCCTCTGCTTGATCTCGCCCTTCAGGG
CGCCGTCCTCGGGGTACATCCGCTCGGAGGAGGCCTCCCAGCCCATGGTCTTCTTCTGCATTACGGGGCC
GTCGGAGGGGAAGTTGGTGCCGCGCAGCTTCACCTTGTAGATGAACTCGCCGTCCTGCAGGGAGGAGTCC
TGGGTCACGGTCACCACGCCGCCGTCCTCGAAGTTCATCACGCGCTCCCACTTGAAGCCCTCGGGGAAGG
ACAGCTTCAAGTAGTCGGGGATGTCGGCGGGGTGCTTCACGTAGGCCTTGGAGCCGTACATGAACTGAGG
GGACAGGATGTCCCAGGCGAAGGGCAGGGGGCCACCCTTGGTCACCTTCAGCTTGGCGGTCTGGGTGCCC
TCGTAGGGGCGGCCCTCGCCCTCGCCCTCGATCTCGAACTCGTGGCCGTTCACGGAGCCCTCCATGTGCA
CCTTGAAGCGCATGAACTCCTTGATGATGGCCATGTTATCCTCCTCGCCCTTGCTCACCATGCTAGCGAA
GTTCCTATACTTTCTAGAGAATAGGAACTTCTTGCCTTAACCCAGAAATTATCACTGTTATTCTTTAGAA
TGGTGCAAAGAGAAGTTCCTATACCTTTTGAAGAATAGGAACTTCGAATTCGATATCAAGCTTATCGATA
ATCAACCTCTGGATTACAAAATTTGTGAAAGATTGACTGGTATTCTTAACTATGTTGCTCCTTTTACGCT
ATGTGGATACGCTGCTTTAATGCCTTTGTATCATGCTATTGCTTCCCGTATGGCTTTCATTTTCTCCTCC
TTGTATAAATCCTGGTTGCTGTCTCTTTATGAGGAGTTGTGGCCCGTTGTCAGGCAACGTGGCGTGGTGT
GCACTGTGTTTGCTGACGCAACCCCCACTGGTTGGGGCATTGCCACCACCTGTCAGCTCCTTTCCGGGAC
TTTCGCTTTCCCCCTCCCTATTGCCACGGCGGAACTCATCGCCGCCTGCCTTGCCCGCTGCTGGACAGGG
GCTCGGCTGTTGGGCACTGACAATTCCGTGGTGTTGTCGGGGAAATCATCGTCCTTTCCTTGGCTGCTCG
CCTATGTTGCCACCTGGATTCTGCGCGGGACGTCCTTCTGCTACGTCCCTTCGGCCCTCAATCCAGCGGA
CCTTCCTTCCCGCGGCCTGCTGCCGGCTCTGCGGCCTCTTCCGCGTCTTCGCCTTCGCCCTCAGACGAGT
CGGATCTCCCTTTGGGCCGCCTCCCCGCATCGATACCGAGCGCTGCTCGAGAGATCTACGGGTGGCATCC
CTGTGACCCCTCCCCAGTGCCTCTCCTGGCCCTGGAAGTTGCCACTCCAGTGCCCACCAGCCTTGTCCTA
ATAAAATTAAGTTGCATCATTTTGTCTGACTAGGTGTCCTTCTATAATATTATGGGGTGGAGGGGGGTGG
TATGGAGCAAGGGGCAAGTTGGGAAGACAACCTGTAGGGCCTGCGGGGTCTATTGGGAACCAAGCTGGAG
TGCAGTGGCACAATCTTGGCTCACTGCAATCTCCGCCTCCTGGGTTCAAGCGATTCTCCTGCCTCAGCCT
CCCGAGTTGTTGGGATTCCAGGCATGCATGACCAGGCTCAGCTAATTTTTGTTTTTTTGGTAGAGACGGG
GTTTCACCATATTGGCCAGGCTGGTCTCCAACTCCTAATCTCAGGTGATCTACCCACCTTGGCCTCCCAA
ATTGCTGGGATTACAGGCGTGAACCACTGCTCCCTTCCCTGTCCTTCTGATTTTGTAGGTAACCACGTGC
GGACCGAGCGGCCGCAGGAACCCCTAGTGATGGAGTTGGCCACTCCCTCTCTGCGCGCTCGCTCGCTCAC
TGAGGCCGGGCGACCAAAGGTCGCCCGACGCCCGGGCTTTGCCCGGGCGGCCTCAGTGAGCGAGCGAGCG
CGCAGCTGCCTGCAGGGGCGCCTGATGCGGTATTTTCTCCTTACGCATCTGTGCGGTATTTCACACCGCA
TA
[95 nt withheld, positions 4623-4717]
T
[46 nt withheld, positions 4719-4764]
C
[141 nt withheld, positions 4766-4906]
CCTTTGACGTTGGAGTCCACGTTCTTT
[37 nt withheld, positions 4934-4970]
ACTCTATCTCGGGCTATTCTTTTGATTTATAAGGGATTTTGCCGATTTCGGTCTATTGGTTAAAAAATGA
GCTGATTTAACAAAAATTTAACGCGAATTTTAACAAAATATTAACGTTTACAATTTTATGGTGCACTCTC
AGTACAATCTGCTCTGATGCCGCATAGTTAAGCCAGCCCCGACACCCGCCAACACCCGCTGACGCGCCCT
GACGGGCTTGTCTGCTCCCGGCATCCGCTTACAGACAAGCTGTGACCGTCTCCGGGAGCTGCATGTGTCA
GAGGTTTTCACCGTCATCACCGAAACGCGCGAGACGAAAGGGCCTCGTGATACGCCTATTTTTATAGGTT
AATGTCATGATAATAATGGTTTCTTAGACGTCAGGTGGCACTTTTCGGGGAAATGTGCGCGGAACCCCTA
TTTGTTTATTTTTCTAAATACATTCAAATATGTATCCGCTCATGAGACAATAACCCTGATAAATGCTTCA
ATAATATTGAAAAAGGAAGAGTATGAGTATTCAACATTTCCGTGTCGCCCTTATTCCCTTTTTTGCGGCA
TTTTGCCTTCCTGTTTTTGCTCACCCAGAAACGCTGGTGAAAGTAAAAGATGCTGAAGATCAGTTGGGTG
CACGAGTGGGTTACATCGAACTGGATCTCAACAGCGGTAAGATCCTTGAGAGTTTTCGCCCCGAAGAACG
TTTTCCAATGATGAGCACTTTTAAAGTTCTGCTATGTGGCGCGGTATTATCCCGTATTGACGCCGGGCAA
GAGCAACTCGGTCGCCGCATACACTATTCTCAGAATGACTTGGTTGAGTACTCACCAGTCACAGAAAAGC
ATCTTACGGATGGCATGACAGTAAGAGAATTATGCAGTGCTGCCATAACCATGAGTGATAACACTGCGGC
CAACTTACTTCTGACAACGATCGGAGGACCGAAGGAGCTAACCGCTTTTTTGCACAACATGGGGGATCAT
GTAACTCGCCTTGATCGTTGGGAACCGGAGCTGAATGAAGCCATACCAAACGACGAGCGTGACACCACGA
TGCCTGTAGCAATGGCAACAACGTTGCGCAAACTATTAACTGGCGAACTACTTACTCTAGCTTCCCGGCA
ACAATTAATAGACTGGATGGAGGCGGATAAAGTTGCAGGACCACTTCTGCGCTCGGCCCTTCCGGCTGGC
TGGTTTATTGCTGATAAATCTGGAGCCGGTGAGCGTGGGTCTCGCGGTATCATTGCAGCACTGGGGCCAG
ATGGTAAGCCCTCCCGTATCGTAGTTATCTACACGACGGGGAGTCAGGCAACTATGGATGAACGAAATAG
ACAGATCGCTGAGATAGGTGCCTCACTGATTAAGCATTGGTAACTGTCAGACCAAGTTTACTCATATATA
CTTTAGATTGATTTAAAACTTCATTTTTAATTTAAAAGGATCTAGGTGAAGATCCTTTTTGATAATCTCA
TGACCAAAATCCCTTAACGTGAGTTTTCGTTCCACTGAGCGTCAGACCCCGTAGAAAAGATCAAAGGATC
TTCTTGAGATCCTTTTTTTCTGCGCGTAATCTGCTGCTTGCAAACAAAAAAACCACCGCTACCAGCGGTG
GTTTGTTTGCCGGATCAAGAGCTACCAACTCTTTTTCCGAAGGTAACTGGCTTCAGCAGAGCGCAGATAC
CAAATACTGTTCTTCTAGTGTAGCCGTAGTTAGGCCACCACTTCAAGAACTCTGTAGCACCGCCTACATA
CCTCGCTCTGCTAATCCTGTTACCAGTGGCTGCTGCCAGTGGCGATAAGTCGTGTCTTACCGGGTTGGAC
TCAAGACGATAGTTACCGGATAAGGCGCAGCGGTCGGGCTGAACGGGGGGTTCGTGCACACAGCCCAGCT
TGGAGCGAACGACCTACACCGAACTGAGATACCTACAGCGTGAGCTATGAGAAAGCGCCACGCTTCCCGA
AGGGAGAAAGGCGGACAGGTATCCGGTAAGCGGCAGGGTCGGAACAGGAGAGCGCACGAGGGAGCTTCCA
GGGGGAAACGCCTGGTATCTTTATAGTCCTGTCGGGTTTCGCCACCTCTGACTTGAGCGTCGATTTTTGT
GATGCTCGTCAGGGGGGCGGAGCCTATGGAAAAACGCCAGCAACGCGGCCTTTTTACGGTTCCTGGCCTT
TTGCTGGCCTTTTGCTCACATGTCCTGCAGGCAGCTGCGCGCTCGCTCGCTCACTGAGGCCGCCCGGGCG
TCGGGCGACCTTTGGTCGCCCGGCCTCAGTGAGCGAGCGAGCGCGCAGAGAGGGAGTGGCCAACTCCATC
ACTAGGGGTTCCTGCGGCCGCACGCGTAAGCTTTGCAAAGATGGATAAAGTTTTAAACAGAGAGGAATCT
TTGCAGCTAATGGACCTTCTAGGTCTTGAAAGGAGTGGGAATT
